Addgene plasmid #154290: pLenti PGK mKate2-OGT WT (Puro)
Purpose: Lentiviral vector encoding full length mKate2-2xFLAG-OGT (full length human O-GlcNAc transferase, WT)
Depositing lab: Suzanne Walker. Depositing organization: Harvard Medical School. Publication: Mammalian cell proliferation requires noncatalytic functions of O-GlcNAc transferase. Levine ZG, Potter SC, Joiner CM, Fei GQ, Nabet B, Sonnett M, Zachara NE, Gray NS, Paulo JA, Walker S. Proc Natl Acad Sci U S A. 2021 Jan 26;118(4). pii: 2016778118. doi: 10.1073/pnas.2016778118. PubMed 33419956.
Backbone
  Vector backbone: pLenti PGK Neo (DEST)
  Backbone manufacturer: Campeau et al.
  Backbone size w/o insert (bp): 8000
  Total vector size (bp): 11717
  Vector type: Mammalian Expression, Lentiviral
  Selectable markers: Puromycin
Growth in bacteria
  Bacterial resistance: Ampicillin, 100 μg/mL
  Growth temperature: 30°C
  Growth strain: NEB Stable
  Copy number: High Copy
Gene/Insert
  Gene/Insert name: O-GlcNAc Transferase (alt name: OGT)
  Species: H. sapiens (human)
  Insert size (bp): 3599
  Mutation: WT
  GenBank ID: NM_181673.3
  Entrez Gene: OGT (a.k.a. HINCUT-1, HRNT1, MRX106, O-GLCNAC, OGT1, XLID106)
  Promoter: PGK
  Tag / fusion protein: mKate2 (N terminal on insert); 2x FLAG (N terminal on insert)
  Cloning method: Gateway Cloning
  Sequencing primers: 5′ GTGTTCCGCATTCTGCAAG; 3′ CATAGCGTAAAAGGAGCAACA
Terms and licenses: Academic/Nonprofit Terms; Industry Terms: Not Available to Industry
Depositor comments: Please visit https://doi.org/10.1101/2020.10.22.351288 for bioRxiv preprint.
How to cite: pLenti PGK mKate2-OGT WT (Puro) was a gift from Suzanne Walker (Addgene plasmid # 154290 ; http://n2t.net/addgene:154290 ; RRID:Addgene_154290)
