[The description below was written by a language model from this plasmid's Addgene catalogue record and pLannotate feature annotations shown in this document.]
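Description:
pLenti PGK mKate2-OGT WT (Puro) is a lentiviral mammalian expression plasmid built by Gateway cloning into a pLenti PGK destination backbone. It is designed to deliver full-length, wild-type human O-GlcNAc transferase (OGT) fused at its N terminus to the red fluorescent protein mKate2 and a 2xFLAG epitope. In bacteria it is maintained through a high-copy ColE1/pUC-type origin and ampicillin resistance (bla). An f1 origin, lac/lacZα remnants and T3/T7 promoters are carried over from the parental cloning vector. The catalogue lists a total size of about 11.7 kb, whereas the two full sequence records are about 11.9 kb. Their annotations otherwise agree closely.

The viral portion has a third-generation layout. An RSV promoter drives a truncated HIV-1 5' LTR, followed by the Ψ packaging signal with a gag fragment, the RRE for Rev-dependent export of the genomic RNA, and the cPPT/CTS. It ends in a 3' LTR that the depositor sequence annotates as the self-inactivating ΔU3 form, with an SV40 poly(A) signal and SV40 origin downstream.

Between the LTRs, a human PGK promoter drives the mKate2-FLAG-OGT open reading frame, which is flanked by attB recombination scars. A second attB1 site lies between the tag module and OGT. The annotation tool labels the tag as a 3xFLAG fragment and matches the OGT coding region to the rat orthologue, but the record specifies 2xFLAG and human OGT. A WPRE follows to enhance transcript expression, and a separate mouse PGK promoter drives puromycin N-acetyltransferase for selection of transduced cells.

The construct supports stable, fluorescently trackable and epitope-tagged OGT expression. The associated study examined catalytic versus noncatalytic OGT functions in mammalian cell proliferation, where this plasmid presumably serves as the wild-type version.
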