Features (pLannotate 1.2.2; 33 found; start..end, strand, type, name):
     27..131     +  promoter       AmpR promoter: bla
    132..992     +  CDS            AmpR: β-lactamase; bla; confers resistance to ampicillin, carbenicillin, and related antibiotics
   1163..1751    +  rep_origin     ori: high-copy-number ColE1/pMB1/pBR322/pUC origin of replication
   1934..2026    +  CDS            lacI (fragment): lac repressor; lacI; The lac repressor binds to the lac operator to inhibit transcription in E. coli. This inhibition can be relieved by adding lactose or isopropyl-β-D-thiogalactopyranoside (IPTG).
   2039..2060    +  protein_bind   CAP binding site: CAP binding activates transcription in the presence of cAMP. E. coli catabolite activator protein
   2075..2105    +  promoter       lac promoter: promoter for the E. coli lac operon
   2109..2131    +  protein_bind   lac operator (fragment): The lac repressor binds to the lac operator to inhibit transcription in E. coli. This inhibition can be relieved by adding lactose or isopropyl-β-D-thiogalactopyranoside (IPTG). lac repressor encoded by lacI
   2174..2192    +  promoter       T3 promoter: promoter for bacteriophage T3 RNA polymerase
   2220..2441    +  promoter       RSV promoter: Rous sarcoma virus enhancer/promoter
   2448..2628    +  LTR            5' LTR (truncated): truncated 5' long terminal repeat (LTR) from HIV-1
   2672..2797    +  misc_feature   HIV-1 Ψ: packaging signal of human immunodeficiency virus type 1
   2781..3144    +  CDS            HIV-1 gag (fragment): gag protein from human immunodeficiency virus 1; gag
   3239..3575    +  ncRNA          RRE: Accession: RF00036 - HIV Rev response element
   3900..4000    +  CDS            Rev (fragment): human immunodeficiency virus 1 (HIV-1) Rev protein; rev; enhances nuclear export of unspliced and incompletely spliced viral mRNAs
   4019..4136    +  misc_feature   cPPT/CTS: central polypurine tract and central termination sequence of HIV-1
   4156..4179    -  misc_feature   MCS (fragment): pBluescript multiple cloning site
   4183..4693    +  promoter       hPGK promoter: human phosphoglycerate kinase 1 promoter
   4746..4770    +  protein_bind   attB1: mutant version of attB; recombination site for the Gateway® BP reaction BP Clonase™
   4801..5496    +  CDS            mKate2: mKate2 is a basic (constitutively fluorescent) red fluorescent protein published in 2009, derived from Entacmaea quadricolor. It is reported to be a rapidly-maturing monomer with moderate acid sensitivity.
   5503..5522    +  CDS            3xFLAG (fragment): three tandem FLAG® epitope tags
   5569..5593    +  protein_bind   attB1: mutant version of attB; recombination site for the Gateway® BP reaction BP Clonase™
   5596..8700    +  CDS            Ogt: OGT1_RAT - Experimental evidence at protein level: Swiss-Prot protein existence level 1. Catalyzes the transfer of a single N-acetylglucosamine from UDP-GlcNAc to a serine or threonine residue in cytoplasmic and nuclear proteins resulting in their modification with a beta-linked N- acetylglucosamine (O-GlcNAc) (PubMed:24995978, PubMed:10542233). Has 3 distinct KM values for UDP-GlcNAc; GlcNAc concentration modulates its affinity for different substrates (PubMed:10542233). Glycosylates a large and diverse number of proteins including histone H2B, AKT1, EZH2, PFKL, KMT2E/MLL5, MAPT/TAU and HCFC1
   8731..8751    -  protein_bind   attB2: mutant version of attB; core recombination site for the Gateway® BP reaction BP Clonase™
   8783..9371    +  misc_feature   WPRE: woodchuck hepatitis virus posttranscriptional regulatory element
   9385..9884    +  promoter       PGK promoter: mouse phosphoglycerate kinase 1 promoter
   9905..10504   +  CDS            PuroR: puromycin N-acetyltransferase; pac from Streptomyces alboniger; confers resistance to puromycin
  10572..10640   +  CDS            nef (fragment): NEF_HV1Z2 - Experimental evidence at protein level: Swiss-Prot protein existence level 1. Extracellular Nef protein targets CD4(+) T-lymphocytes for apoptosis by interacting with CXCR4 surface receptors. From Human immunodeficiency virus type 1 group M subtype D (isolate Z2/CDC-Z34) (HIV-1).
  10642..10875   +  LTR            3' LTR (ΔU3): self-inactivating 3' long terminal repeat (LTR) from HIV-1
  10947..11068   +  polyA_signal   SV40 poly(A) signal: SV40 polyadenylation signal
  11087..11222   +  rep_origin     SV40 ori: SV40 origin of replication
  11255..11273   -  promoter       T7 promoter: promoter for bacteriophage T7 RNA polymerase
  11281..11436   +  CDS            lacZα (fragment): LacZα fragment of β-galactosidase; lacZ fragment
  11444..11899   +  rep_origin     f1 ori (sequence partly withheld): f1 bacteriophage origin of replication; arrow indicates direction of (+) strand synthesis
>Addgene plasmid #154290 | pLenti PGK mKate2-OGT WT (Puro) | depositor full sequence | sequence record 298569 | pLenti PGK mKate2-OGT WT (Puro) sequence 11901 bps
CAGGTGGCACTTTTCGGGGAAATGTGCGCGGAACCCCTATTTGTTTATTTTTCTAAATACATTCAAATAT
GTATCCGCTCATGAGACAATAACCCTGATAAATGCTTCAATAATATTGAAAAAGGAAGAGTATGAGTATT
CAACATTTCCGTGTCGCCCTTATTCCCTTTTTTGCGGCATTTTGCCTTCCTGTTTTTGCTCACCCAGAAA
CGCTGGTGAAAGTAAAAGATGCTGAAGATCAGTTGGGTGCACGAGTGGGTTACATCGAACTGGATCTCAA
CAGCGGTAAGATCCTTGAGAGTTTTCGCCCCGAAGAACGTTTTCCAATGATGAGCACTTTTAAAGTTCTG
CTATGTGGCGCGGTATTATCCCGTATTGACGCCGGGCAAGAGCAACTCGGTCGCCGCATACACTATTCTC
AGAATGACTTGGTTGAGTACTCACCAGTCACAGAAAAGCATCTTACGGATGGCATGACAGTAAGAGAATT
ATGCAGTGCTGCCATAACCATGAGTGATAACACTGCGGCCAACTTACTTCTGACAACGATCGGAGGACCG
AAGGAGCTAACCGCTTTTTTGCACAACATGGGGGATCATGTAACTCGCCTTGATCGTTGGGAACCGGAGC
TGAATGAAGCCATACCAAACGACGAGCGTGACACCACGATGCCTGTAGCAATGGCAACAACGTTGCGCAA
ACTATTAACTGGCGAACTACTTACTCTAGCTTCCCGGCAACAATTAATAGACTGGATGGAGGCGGATAAA
GTTGCAGGACCACTTCTGCGCTCGGCCCTTCCGGCTGGCTGGTTTATTGCTGATAAATCTGGAGCCGGTG
AGCGTGGGTCTCGCGGTATCATTGCAGCACTGGGGCCAGATGGTAAGCCCTCCCGTATCGTAGTTATCTA
CACGACGGGGAGTCAGGCAACTATGGATGAACGAAATAGACAGATCGCTGAGATAGGTGCCTCACTGATT
AAGCATTGGTAACTGTCAGACCAAGTTTACTCATATATACTTTAGATTGATTTAAAACTTCATTTTTAAT
TTAAAAGGATCTAGGTGAAGATCCTTTTTGATAATCTCATGACCAAAATCCCTTAACGTGAGTTTTCGTT
CCACTGAGCGTCAGACCCCGTAGAAAAGATCAAAGGATCTTCTTGAGATCCTTTTTTTCTGCGCGTAATC
TGCTGCTTGCAAACAAAAAAACCACCGCTACCAGCGGTGGTTTGTTTGCCGGATCAAGAGCTACCAACTC
TTTTTCCGAAGGTAACTGGCTTCAGCAGAGCGCAGATACCAAATACTGTCCTTCTAGTGTAGCCGTAGTT
AGGCCACCACTTCAAGAACTCTGTAGCACCGCCTACATACCTCGCTCTGCTAATCCTGTTACCAGTGGCT
GCTGCCAGTGGCGATAAGTCGTGTCTTACCGGGTTGGACTCAAGACGATAGTTACCGGATAAGGCGCAGC
GGTCGGGCTGAACGGGGGGTTCGTGCACACAGCCCAGCTTGGAGCGAACGACCTACACCGAACTGAGATA
CCTACAGCGTGAGCTATGAGAAAGCGCCACGCTTCCCGAAGGGAGAAAGGCGGACAGGTATCCGGTAAGC
GGCAGGGTCGGAACAGGAGAGCGCACGAGGGAGCTTCCAGGGGGAAACGCCTGGTATCTTTATAGTCCTG
TCGGGTTTCGCCACCTCTGACTTGAGCGTCGATTTTTGTGATGCTCGTCAGGGGGGCGGAGCCTATGGAA
AAACGCCAGCAACGCGGCCTTTTTACGGTTCCTGGCCTTTTGCTGGCCTTTTGCTCACATGTTCTTTCCT
GCGTTATCCCCTGATTCTGTGGATAACCGTATTACCGCCTTTGAGTGAGCTGATACCGCTCGCCGCAGCC
GAACGACCGAGCGCAGCGAGTCAGTGAGCGAGGAAGCGGAAGAGCGCCCAATACGCAAACCGCCTCTCCC
CGCGCGTTGGCCGATTCATTAATGCAGCTGGCACGACAGGTTTCCCGACTGGAAAGCGGGCAGTGAGCGC
AACGCAATTAATGTGAGTTAGCTCACTCATTAGGCACCCCAGGCTTTACACTTTATGCTTCCGGCTCGTA
TGTTGTGTGGAATTGTGAGCGGATAACAATTTCACACAGGAAACAGCTATGACCATGATTACGCCAAGCG
CGCAATTAACCCTCACTAAAGGGAACAAAAGCTGGAGCTGCAAGCTTAATGTAGTCTTATGCAATACTCT
TGTAGTCTTGCAACATGGTAACGATGAGTTAGCAACATGCCTTACAAGGAGAGAAAAAGCACCGTGCATG
CCGATTGGTGGAAGTAAGGTGGTACGATCGTGCCTTATTAGGAAGGCAACAGACGGGTCTGACATGGATT
GGACGAACCACTGAATTGCCGCATTGCAGAGATATTGTATTTAAGTGCCTAGCTCGATACAATAAACGGG
TCTCTCTGGTTAGACCAGATCTGAGCCTGGGAGCTCTCTGGCTAACTAGGGAACCCACTGCTTAAGCCTC
AATAAAGCTTGCCTTGAGTGCTTCAAGTAGTGTGTGCCCGTCTGTTGTGTGACTCTGGTAACTAGAGATC
CCTCAGACCCTTTTAGTCAGTGTGGAAAATCTCTAGCAGTGGCGCCCGAACAGGGACCTGAAAGCGAAAG
GGAAACCAGAGCTCTCTCGACGCAGGACTCGGCTTGCTGAAGCGCGCACGGCAAGAGGCGAGGGGCGGCG
ACTGGTGAGTACGCCAAAAATTTTGACTAGCGGAGGCTAGAAGGAGAGAGATGGGTGCGAGAGCGTCAGT
ATTAAGCGGGGGAGAATTAGATCGCGATGGGAAAAAATTCGGTTAAGGCCAGGGGGAAAGAAAAAATATA
AATTAAAACATATAGTATGGGCAAGCAGGGAGCTAGAACGATTCGCAGTTAATCCTGGCCTGTTAGAAAC
ATCAGAAGGCTGTAGACAAATACTGGGACAGCTACAACCATCCCTTCAGACAGGATCAGAAGAACTTAGA
TCATTATATAATACAGTAGCAACCCTCTATTGTGTGCATCAAAGGATAGAGATAAAAGACACCAAGGAAG
CTTTAGACAAGATAGAGGAAGAGCAAAACAAAAGTAAGACCACCGCACAGCAAGCGGCCGCTGATCTTCA
GACCTGGAGGAGGAGATATGAGGGACAATTGGAGAAGTGAATTATATAAATATAAAGTAGTAAAAATTGA
ACCATTAGGAGTAGCACCCACCAAGGCAAAGAGAAGAGTGGTGCAGAGAGAAAAAAGAGCAGTGGGAATA
GGAGCTTTGTTCCTTGGGTTCTTGGGAGCAGCAGGAAGCACTATGGGCGCAGCCTCAATGACGCTGACGG
TACAGGCCAGACAATTATTGTCTGGTATAGTGCAGCAGCAGAACAATTTGCTGAGGGCTATTGAGGCGCA
ACAGCATCTGTTGCAACTCACAGTCTGGGGCATCAAGCAGCTCCAGGCAAGAATCCTGGCTGTGGAAAGA
TACCTAAAGGATCAACAGCTCCTGGGGATTTGGGGTTGCTCTGGAAAACTCATTTGCACCACTGCTGTGC
CTTGGAATGCTAGTTGGAGTAATAAATCTCTGGAACAGATTTGGAATCACACGACCTGGATGGAGTGGGA
CAGAGAAATTAACAATTACACAAGCTTAATACACTCCTTAATTGAAGAATCGCAAAACCAGCAAGAAAAG
AATGAACAAGAATTATTGGAATTAGATAAATGGGCAAGTTTGTGGAATTGGTTTAACATAACAAATTGGC
TGTGGTATATAAAATTATTCATAATGATAGTAGGAGGCTTGGTAGGTTTAAGAATAGTTTTTGCTGTACT
TTCTATAGTGAATAGAGTTAGGCAGGGATATTCACCATTATCGTTTCAGACCCACCTCCCAACCCCGAGG
GGACCCGACAGGCCCGAAGGAATAGAAGAAGAAGGTGGAGAGAGAGACAGAGACAGATCCATTCGATTAG
TGAACGGATCTCGACGGTATCGGTTAACTTTTAAAAGAAAAGGGGGGATTGGGGGGTACAGTGCAGGGGA
AAGAATAGTAGACATAATAGCAACAGACATACAAACTAAAGAATTACAAAAACAAATTACAAAAATTCAA
AATTTTATCGATCACGAGACTAGCCTCGAGAAGCTTGATATCGAATTCCCACGGGGTTGGGGTTGCGCCT
TTTCCAAGGCAGCCCTGGGTTTGCGCAGGGACGCGGCTGCTCTGGGCGTGGTTCCGGGAAACGCAGCGGC
GCCGACCCTGGGTCTCGCACATTCTTCACGTCCGTTCGCAGCGTCACCCGGATCTTCGCCGCTACCCTTG
TGGGCCCCCCGGCGACGCTTCCTGCTCCGCCCCTAAGTCGGGAAGGTTCCTTGCGGTTCGCGGCGTGCCG
GACGTGACAAACGGAAGCCGCACGTCTCACTAGTACCCTCGCAGACGGACAGCGCCAGGGAGCAATGGCA
GCGCGCCGACCGCGATGGGCTGTGGCCAATAGCGGCTGCTCAGCGGGGCGCGCCGAGAGCAGCGGCCGGG
AAGGGGCGGTGCGGGAGGCGGGGTGTGGGGCGGTAGTGTGGGCCCTGTTCCTGCCCGCGCGGTGTTCCGC
ATTCTGCAAGCCTCCGGAGCGCACGTCGGCAGTCGGCTCCCTCGTTGACCGAATCACCGACCTCTCTCCC
CAGGGGGATCACCGGTCGTCGACTAGTCCAGTGTGGTGGAATTCTGCAGATATCAACAAGTTTGTACAAA
AAAGCAGGCTTTAAAGGAACCAATTCAGTCGACTGGATCCATGGTGAGCGAGCTGATTAAGGAGAACATG
CACATGAAGCTGTACATGGAGGGCACCGTGAACAACCACCACTTCAAGTGCACATCCGAGGGCGAAGGCA
AGCCCTACGAGGGCACCCAGACCATGAGAATCAAGGCGGTCGAGGGCGGCCCTCTCCCCTTCGCCTTCGA
CATCCTGGCTACCAGCTTCATGTACGGCAGCAAAACCTTCATCAACCACACCCAGGGCATCCCCGACTTC
TTTAAGCAGTCCTTCCCCGAGGGCTTCACATGGGAGAGAGTCACCACATACGAAGACGGGGGCGTGCTGA
CCGCTACCCAGGACACCAGCCTCCAGGACGGCTGCCTCATCTACAACGTCAAGATCAGAGGGGTGAACTT
CCCATCCAACGGCCCTGTGATGCAGAAGAAAACACTCGGCTGGGAGGCCTCCACCGAGACCCTGTACCCC
GCTGACGGCGGCCTGGAAGGCAGAGCCGACATGGCCCTGAAGCTCGTGGGCGGGGGCCACCTGATCTGCA
ACTTGAAGACCACATACAGATCCAAGAAACCCGCTAAGAACCTCAAGATGCCCGGCGTCTACTATGTGGA
CAGAAGACTGGAAAGAATCAAGGAGGCCGACAAAGAGACCTACGTCGAGCAGCACGAGGTGGCTGTGGCC
AGATACTGCGACCTCCCTAGCAAACTGGGGCACAGAGGCGGAGACTACAAAGATGATGACGACAAAGGCG
ACTACAAAGACGATGACGACAAGGGCATCGATAGATCAACAAGTTTGTACAAAAAAGCAGGCTTTGCGTC
TTCCGTGGGCAACGTGGCCGACAGCACAGGGTTAGCTGAGTTGGCACATCGAGAATATCAGGCAGGAGAT
TTTGAGGCAGCTGAGAGACACTGCATGCAGCTCTGGAGACAAGAGCCAGACAATACTGGTGTGCTTTTAT
TACTTTCATCTATACACTTCCAGTGTCGAAGGCTGGACAGATCTGCTCACTTTAGCACTCTGGCAATTAA
ACAGAACCCCCTTCTGGCAGAAGCTTATTCGAATTTGGGGAATGTGTACAAGGAAAGAGGGCAGTTGCAG
GAGGCAATTGAGCATTATCGACATGCATTGCGTCTCAAACCTGATTTCATCGATGGTTATATTAACCTGG
CAGCCGCCTTGGTAGCAGCGGGTGACATGGAAGGGGCAGTACAAGCTTACGTCTCTGCTCTTCAGTACAA
TCCTGATTTGTACTGTGTTCGCAGTGACCTGGGGAACCTGCTCAAAGCCCTGGGTCGCTTGGAAGAAGCC
AAGGCATGTTATTTGAAAGCAATTGAGACGCAACCGAACTTTGCAGTAGCTTGGAGTAATCTTGGCTGTG
TTTTCAATGCACAAGGGGAAATTTGGCTTGCAATTCATCACTTTGAAAAGGCTGTCACCCTTGACCCAAA
CTTTCTGGATGCTTATATCAATTTAGGAAATGTCTTGAAAGAGGCACGCATTTTTGACAGAGCTGTGGCA
GCTTATCTTCGTGCCCTAAGTTTGAGTCCAAATCACGCAGTGGTGCACGGCAACCTGGCTTGTGTATACT
ATGAGCAAGGCCTGATAGATCTGGCAATAGACACCTACAGGCGGGCTATCGAACTACAACCACATTTCCC
TGATGCTTACTGCAACCTAGCCAATGCTCTCAAAGAGAAGGGCAGTGTTGCTGAAGCAGAAGATTGTTAT
AATACAGCTCTCCGTCTGTGTCCCACCCATGCAGACTCTCTGAATAACCTAGCCAATATCAAACGAGAAC
AGGGAAACATTGAAGAGGCAGTTCGCTTGTATCGTAAAGCATTAGAAGTCTTCCCAGAGTTTGCTGCTGC
CCATTCAAATTTAGCAAGTGTACTGCAGCAGCAGGGAAAACTGCAGGAAGCTCTGATGCATTATAAGGAG
GCTATTCGAATCAGTCCTACCTTTGCTGATGCCTACTCTAATATGGGAAACACTCTAAAGGAGATGCAGG
ATGTTCAGGGAGCCTTGCAGTGTTATACGCGTGCCATCCAAATTAATCCTGCATTTGCAGATGCACATAG
CAATCTGGCTTCCATTCATAAGGATTCAGGGAATATTCCAGAAGCCATAGCTTCTTACCGCACGGCTCTG
AAACTTAAGCCTGATTTTCCTGATGCTTATTGTAACTTGGCTCATTGCCTGCAGATTGTCTGTGATTGGA
CAGACTATGATGAGCGAATGAAGAAGTTGGTCAGTATTGTGGCTGACCAGTTAGAGAAGAATAGGTTGCC
TTCTGTGCATCCTCATCATAGTATGCTATATCCTCTTTCTCATGGCTTCAGGAAGGCTATTGCTGAGAGG
CACGGCAACCTGTGCTTAGATAAGATTAATGTTCTTCATAAACCACCATATGAACATCCAAAAGACTTGA
AGCTCAGTGATGGTCGGCTGCGTGTAGGATATGTGAGTTCCGACTTTGGGAATCATCCTACTTCTCACCT
TATGCAGTCTATTCCAGGCATGCACAATCCTGATAAATTTGAGGTGTTCTGTTATGCCCTGAGCCCAGAC
GATGGCACAAACTTCCGAGTGAAGGTGATGGCAGAAGCCAATCATTTCATTGATCTTTCTCAGATTCCAT
GCAATGGAAAAGCAGCTGATCGCATCCATCAGGATGGAATTCATATCCTTGTAAATATGAATGGCTATAC
TAAGGGCGCTCGAAATGAGCTTTTTGCTCTCAGGCCAGCTCCTATTCAGGCAATGTGGCTGGGATACCCT
GGGACGAGTGGTGCGCTTTTCATGGATTATATTATCACTGATCAGGAAACTTCGCCAGCTGAAGTTGCTG
AGCAGTATTCCGAGAAATTGGCTTATATGCCCCACACTTTTTTTATTGGTGATCATGCTAATATGTTCCC
TCACCTGAAGAAAAAAGCAGTCATCGATTTTAAGTCCAATGGGCACATTTATGACAATCGGATAGTTCTG
AATGGCATCGACCTCAAAGCATTTCTTGATAGTCTACCAGATGTGAAAATTGTCAAGATGAAGTGTCCTG
ATGGAGGAGACAATGCAGATAGCAGTAACACAGCTCTTAATATGCCTGTTATTCCTATGAATACTATTGC
AGAAGCAGTTATTGAAATGATTAACCGAGGACAGATTCAAATAACAATTAATGGATTCAGTATTAGCAAT
GGACTGGCAACTACTCAGATCAACAATAAGGCTGCAACTGGAGAGGAGGTTCCCCGTACCATTATTGTAA
CCACCCGTTCTCAGTACGGGTTACCAGAAGATGCCATCGTATACTGTAACTTTAATCAGTTGTATAAAAT
TGACCCTTCTACTTTGCAGATGTGGGCAAACATTCTGAAGCGTGTTCCCAATAGTGTACTCTGGCTGTTG
CGTTTTCCAGCAGTAGGAGAACCTAATATTCAACAGTATGCACAAAACATGGGCCTGCCCCAGAACCGTA
TCATTTTTTCACCTGTTGCTCCTAAAGAGGAACACGTCAGGAGAGGCCAGCTGGCTGATGTCTGCTTGGA
CACTCCACTCTGTAATGGGCACACCACAGGGATGGATGTCCTCTGGGCAGGGACCCCCATGGTGACTATG
CCAGGAGAGACTCTTGCTTCTCGAGTTGCAGCATCCCAGCTCACTTGCTTAGGTTGTCTTGAGCTTATTG
CTAAAAACAGACAAGAATATGAAGACATAGCTGTGAAGCTGGGAACTGATCTAGAATACCTGAAGAAAGT
TCGTGGCAAAGTCTGGAAGCAAAGAATATCTAGCCCTCTGTTCAACACCAAACAATACACAATGGAACTA
GAGCGGCTCTATCTACAGATGTGGGAGCATTATGCAGCTGGCAACAAACCTGACCACATGATTAAGCCTG
TTGAAGTCACTGAGTCAGCATAACTCGAGATATCTAGACCCAGCTTTGTTCAGCTTTCTTGTACAAAGTG
GTTGATATCCAGCACAGTGGCGGCCGCTCGACAATCAACCTCTGGATTACAAAATTTGTGAAAGATTGAC
TGGTATTCTTAACTATGTTGCTCCTTTTACGCTATGTGGATACGCTGCTTTAATGCCTTTGTATCATGCT
ATTGCTTCCCGTATGGCTTTCATTTTCTCCTCCTTGTATAAATCCTGGTTGCTGTCTCTTTATGAGGAGT
TGTGGCCCGTTGTCAGGCAACGTGGCGTGGTGTGCACTGTGTTTGCTGACGCAACCCCCACTGGTTGGGG
CATTGCCACCACCTGTCAGCTCCTTTCCGGGACTTTCGCTTTCCCCCTCCCTATTGCCACGGCGGAACTC
ATCGCCGCCTGCCTTGCCCGCTGCTGGACAGGGGCTCGGCTGTTGGGCACTGACAATTCCGTGGTGTTGT
CGGGGAAGCTGACGTCCTTTCCATGGCTGCTCGCCTGTGTTGCCACCTGGATTCTGCGCGGGACGTCCTT
CTGCTACGTCCCTTCGGCCCTCAATCCAGCGGACCTTCCTTCCCGCGGCCTGCTGCCGGCTCTGCGGCCT
CTTCCGCGTCTTCGCCTTCGCCCTCAGACGAGTCGGATCTCCCTTTGGGCCGCCTCCCCGCCTGGAATTC
TACCGGGTAGGGGAGGCGCTTTTCCCAAGGCAGTCTGGAGCATGCGCTTTAGCAGCCCCGCTGGGCACTT
GGCGCTACACAAGTGGCCTCTGGCCTCGCACACATTCCACATCCACCGGTAGGCGCCAACCGGCTCCGTT
CTTTGGTGGCCCCTTCGCGCCACCTTCTACTCCTCCCCTAGTCAGGAAGTTCCCCCCCGCCCCGCAGCTC
GCGTCGTGCAGGACGTGACAAATGGAAGTAGCACGTCTCACTAGTCTCGTGCAGATGGACAGCACCGCTG
AGCAATGGAAGCGGGTAGGCCTTTGGGGCAGCGGCCAATAGCAGCTTTGCTCCTTCGCTTTCTGGGCTCA
GAGGCTGGGAAGGGGTGGGTCCGGGGGCGGGCTCAGGGGCGGGCTCAGGGGCGGGGCGGGCGCCCGAAGG
TCCTCCGGAGGCCCGGCATTCTGCACGCTTCAAAAGCGCACGTCTGCCGCGCTGTTCTCCTCTTCCTCAT
CTCCGGGCCTTTCGACCTGCAGCCCAAGCTTACCATGACCGAGTACAAGCCCACGGTGCGCCTCGCCACC
CGCGACGACGTCCCCAGGGCCGTACGCACCCTCGCCGCCGCGTTCGCCGACTACCCCGCCACGCGCCACA
CCGTCGATCCGGACCGCCACATCGAGCGGGTCACCGAGCTGCAAGAACTCTTCCTCACGCGCGTCGGGCT
CGACATCGGCAAGGTGTGGGTCGCGGACGACGGCGCCGCGGTGGCGGTCTGGACCACGCCGGAGAGCGTC
GAAGCGGGGGCGGTGTTCGCCGAGATCGGCCCGCGCATGGCCGAGTTGAGCGGTTCCCGGCTGGCCGCGC
AGCAACAGATGGAAGGCCTCCTGGCGCCGCACCGGCCCAAGGAGCCCGCGTGGTTCCTGGCCACCGTCGG
CGTCTCGCCCGACCACCAGGGCAAGGGTCTGGGCAGCGCCGTCGTGCTCCCCGGAGTGGAGGCGGCCGAG
CGCGCCGGGGTGCCCGCCTTCCTGGAGACCTCCGCGCCCCGCAACCTCCCCTTCTACGAGCGGCTCGGCT
TCACCGTCACCGCCGACGTCGAGGTGCCCGAAGGACCGCGCACCTGGTGCATGACCCGCAAGCCCGGTGC
CTGACGCCCGCCCCACGACCCGCAGCGCCCGACCGAAAGGAGCGCACGACCCCATGCATCTCGAGGGCCC
GGTACCTTTAAGACCAATGACTTACAAGGCAGCTGTAGATCTTAGCCACTTTTTAAAAGAAAAGGGGGGA
CTGGAAGGGCTAGCTCACTCCCAACGAAGACAAGATCTGCTTTTTGCTTGTACTGGGTCTCTCTGGTTAG
ACCAGATCTGAGCCTGGGAGCTCTCTGGCTGCCTAGGGAACCCACTGCTTAAGCCTCAATAAAGCTTGCC
TTGAGTGCTTCAAGTAGTGTGTGCCCGTCTGTTGTGTGACTCTGGTAACTAGAGATCCCTCAGACCCTTT
TAGTCAGTGTGGAAAATCTCTAGCAGTAGTAGTTCATGTCATCTTATTATTCAGTATTTATAACTTGCAA
AGAAATGAATATCAGAGAGTGAGAGGAACTTGTTTATTGCAGCTTATAATGGTTACAAATAAAGCAATAG
CATCACAAATTTCACAAATAAAGCATTTTTTTCACTGCATTCTAGTTGTGGTTTGTCCAAACTCATCAAT
GTATCTTATCATGTCTGGCTCTAGCTATCCCGCCCCTAACTCCGCCCAGTTCCGCCCATTCTCCGCCCCA
TGGCTGACTAATTTTTTTTATTTATGCAGAGGCCGAGGCCGCCTCGGCCTCTGAGCTATTCCAGAAGTAG
TGAGGAGGCTTTTTTGGAGGCCTAGGCTTTTGCGTCGAGACGTACCCAATTCGCCCTATAGTGAGTCGTA
TTACGCGCGCTCACTGGCCGTCGTTTTACAACGTCGTGACTGGGAAAACCCTGGCGTTACCCAACTTAAT
CGCCTTGCAGCACATCCCCCTTTCGCCAGCTGGCGTAATAGCGAAGAGGCCCGCACCGATCGCCCTTCCC
AACAGTTGCGCAGCCTGAATGGCGAATGGCGCG
[124 nt withheld, positions 11444-11567]
C
[91 nt withheld, positions 11569-11659]
A
[49 nt withheld, positions 11661-11709]
CCTTTGACGTTGGAGTCCACGTTCTTT
[37 nt withheld, positions 11737-11773]
ACCCTATCTCGGTCTATTCTTTTGATTTATAAGGGATTTTGCCGATTTCGGCCTATTGGTTAAAAAATGA
GCTGATTTAACAAAAATTTAACGCGAATTTTAACAAAATATTAACGTTTACAATTTCC
