Features (pLannotate 1.2.2; 33 found; start..end, strand, type, name):
      1..105     +  promoter       AmpR promoter: bla
    106..966     +  CDS            AmpR: β-lactamase; bla; confers resistance to ampicillin, carbenicillin, and related antibiotics
   1137..1725    +  rep_origin     ori: high-copy-number ColE1/pMB1/pBR322/pUC origin of replication
   1908..2000    +  CDS            lacI (fragment): lac repressor; lacI; The lac repressor binds to the lac operator to inhibit transcription in E. coli. This inhibition can be relieved by adding lactose or isopropyl-β-D-thiogalactopyranoside (IPTG).
   2013..2034    +  protein_bind   CAP binding site: CAP binding activates transcription in the presence of cAMP. E. coli catabolite activator protein
   2049..2079    +  promoter       lac promoter: promoter for the E. coli lac operon
   2083..2105    +  protein_bind   lac operator (fragment): The lac repressor binds to the lac operator to inhibit transcription in E. coli. This inhibition can be relieved by adding lactose or isopropyl-β-D-thiogalactopyranoside (IPTG). lac repressor encoded by lacI
   2148..2166    +  promoter       T3 promoter: promoter for bacteriophage T3 RNA polymerase
   2194..2420    +  promoter       RSV promoter: Rous sarcoma virus enhancer/promoter
   2421..2601    +  LTR            5' LTR (truncated): truncated 5' long terminal repeat (LTR) from HIV-1
   2648..2773    +  misc_feature   HIV-1 Ψ: packaging signal of human immunodeficiency virus type 1
   2757..3120    +  CDS            HIV-1 gag (fragment): gag protein from human immunodeficiency virus 1; gag
   3266..3499    +  misc_feature   RRE: The Rev response element (RRE) of HIV-1 allows for Rev-dependent mRNA export from the nucleus to the cytoplasm.
   3876..3976    +  CDS            Rev (fragment): human immunodeficiency virus 1 (HIV-1) Rev protein; rev; enhances nuclear export of unspliced and incompletely spliced viral mRNAs
   3995..4112    +  misc_feature   cPPT/CTS: central polypurine tract and central termination sequence of HIV-1
   4132..4155    -  misc_feature   MCS (fragment): pBluescript multiple cloning site
   4158..4668    +  promoter       hPGK promoter: human phosphoglycerate kinase 1 promoter
   4723..4747    +  protein_bind   attB1: mutant version of attB; recombination site for the Gateway® BP reaction BP Clonase™
   4778..5473    +  CDS            mKate2: mKate2 is a basic (constitutively fluorescent) red fluorescent protein published in 2009, derived from Entacmaea quadricolor. It is reported to be a rapidly-maturing monomer with moderate acid sensitivity.
   5480..5499    +  CDS            3xFLAG (fragment): three tandem FLAG® epitope tags
   5546..5570    +  protein_bind   attB1: mutant version of attB; recombination site for the Gateway® BP reaction BP Clonase™
   5573..8677    +  CDS            Ogt: OGT1_RAT - Experimental evidence at protein level: Swiss-Prot protein existence level 1. Catalyzes the transfer of a single N-acetylglucosamine from UDP-GlcNAc to a serine or threonine residue in cytoplasmic and nuclear proteins resulting in their modification with a beta-linked N- acetylglucosamine (O-GlcNAc) (PubMed:24995978, PubMed:10542233). Has 3 distinct KM values for UDP-GlcNAc; GlcNAc concentration modulates its affinity for different substrates (PubMed:10542233). Glycosylates a large and diverse number of proteins including histone H2B, AKT1, EZH2, PFKL, KMT2E/MLL5, MAPT/TAU and HCFC1
   8695..8719    -  protein_bind   attB2: mutant version of attB; recombination site for the Gateway® BP reaction BP Clonase™
   8750..9338    +  misc_feature   WPRE: woodchuck hepatitis virus posttranscriptional regulatory element
   9352..9851    +  promoter       PGK promoter: mouse phosphoglycerate kinase 1 promoter
   9872..10471   +  CDS            PuroR: puromycin N-acetyltransferase; pac from Streptomyces alboniger; confers resistance to puromycin
  10539..10676   +  CDS            nef (fragment): NEF_HV1LA - Experimental evidence at protein level: Swiss-Prot protein existence level 1. Extracellular Nef protein targets CD4(+) T-lymphocytes for apoptosis by interacting with CXCR4 surface receptors. From Human immunodeficiency virus type 1 group M subtype B (isolate Lai) (HIV-1).
  10662..10842   +  LTR            5' LTR (truncated): truncated 5' long terminal repeat (LTR) from HIV-1
  10914..11035   +  polyA_signal   SV40 poly(A) signal: SV40 polyadenylation signal
  11075..11210   +  rep_origin     SV40 ori: SV40 origin of replication
  11231..11249   -  promoter       T7 promoter: promoter for bacteriophage T7 RNA polymerase
  11257..11412   +  CDS            lacZα (fragment): LacZα fragment of β-galactosidase; lacZ fragment
  11417..11845   +  rep_origin     f1 ori (sequence partly withheld): f1 bacteriophage origin of replication; arrow indicates direction of (+) strand synthesis
>Addgene plasmid #154290 | pLenti PGK mKate2-OGT WT (Puro) | addgene full sequence | sequence record 320475 | Addgene NGS Result
CGCGGAACCCCTATTTGTTTATTTTTCTAAATACATTCAAATATGTATCCGCTCATGAGACAATAACCCT
GATAAATGCTTCAATAATATTGAAAAAGGAAGAGTATGAGTATTCAACATTTCCGTGTCGCCCTTATTCC
CTTTTTTGCGGCATTTTGCCTTCCTGTTTTTGCTCACCCAGAAACGCTGGTGAAAGTAAAAGATGCTGAA
GATCAGTTGGGTGCACGAGTGGGTTACATCGAACTGGATCTCAACAGCGGTAAGATCCTTGAGAGTTTTC
GCCCCGAAGAACGTTTTCCAATGATGAGCACTTTTAAAGTTCTGCTATGTGGCGCGGTATTATCCCGTAT
TGACGCCGGGCAAGAGCAACTCGGTCGCCGCATACACTATTCTCAGAATGACTTGGTTGAGTACTCACCA
GTCACAGAAAAGCATCTTACGGATGGCATGACAGTAAGAGAATTATGCAGTGCTGCCATAACCATGAGTG
ATAACACTGCGGCCAACTTACTTCTGACAACGATCGGAGGACCGAAGGAGCTAACCGCTTTTTTGCACAA
CATGGGGGATCATGTAACTCGCCTTGATCGTTGGGAACCGGAGCTGAATGAAGCCATACCAAACGACGAG
CGTGACACCACGATGCCTGTAGCAATGGCAACAACGTTGCGCAAACTATTAACTGGCGAACTACTTACTC
TAGCTTCCCGGCAACAATTAATAGACTGGATGGAGGCGGATAAAGTTGCAGGACCACTTCTGCGCTCGGC
CCTTCCGGCTGGCTGGTTTATTGCTGATAAATCTGGAGCCGGTGAGCGTGGGTCTCGCGGTATCATTGCA
GCACTGGGGCCAGATGGTAAGCCCTCCCGTATCGTAGTTATCTACACGACGGGGAGTCAGGCAACTATGG
ATGAACGAAATAGACAGATCGCTGAGATAGGTGCCTCACTGATTAAGCATTGGTAACTGTCAGACCAAGT
TTACTCATATATACTTTAGATTGATTTAAAACTTCATTTTTAATTTAAAAGGATCTAGGTGAAGATCCTT
TTTGATAATCTCATGACCAAAATCCCTTAACGTGAGTTTTCGTTCCACTGAGCGTCAGACCCCGTAGAAA
AGATCAAAGGATCTTCTTGAGATCCTTTTTTTCTGCGCGTAATCTGCTGCTTGCAAACAAAAAAACCACC
GCTACCAGCGGTGGTTTGTTTGCCGGATCAAGAGCTACCAACTCTTTTTCCGAAGGTAACTGGCTTCAGC
AGAGCGCAGATACCAAATACTGTTCTTCTAGTGTAGCCGTAGTTAGGCCACCACTTCAAGAACTCTGTAG
CACCGCCTACATACCTCGCTCTGCTAATCCTGTTACCAGTGGCTGCTGCCAGTGGCGATAAGTCGTGTCT
TACCGGGTTGGACTCAAGACGATAGTTACCGGATAAGGCGCAGCGGTCGGGCTGAACGGGGGGTTCGTGC
ACACAGCCCAGCTTGGAGCGAACGACCTACACCGAACTGAGATACCTACAGCGTGAGCTATGAGAAAGCG
CCACGCTTCCCGAAGGGAGAAAGGCGGACAGGTATCCGGTAAGCGGCAGGGTCGGAACAGGAGAGCGCAC
GAGGGAGCTTCCAGGGGGAAACGCCTGGTATCTTTATAGTCCTGTCGGGTTTCGCCACCTCTGACTTGAG
CGTCGATTTTTGTGATGCTCGTCAGGGGGGCGGAGCCTATGGAAAAACGCCAGCAACGCGGCCTTTTTAC
GGTTCCTGGCCTTTTGCTGGCCTTTTGCTCACATGTTCTTTCCTGCGTTATCCCCTGATTCTGTGGATAA
CCGTATTACCGCCTTTGAGTGAGCTGATACCGCTCGCCGCAGCCGAACGACCGAGCGCAGCGAGTCAGTG
AGCGAGGAAGCGGAAGAGCGCCCAATACGCAAACCGCCTCTCCCCGCGCGTTGGCCGATTCATTAATGCA
GCTGGCACGACAGGTTTCCCGACTGGAAAGCGGGCAGTGAGCGCAACGCAATTAATGTGAGTTAGCTCAC
TCATTAGGCACCCCAGGCTTTACACTTTATGCTTCCGGCTCGTATGTTGTGTGGAATTGTGAGCGGATAA
CAATTTCACACAGGAAACAGCTATGACCATGATTACGCCAAGCGCGCAATTAACCCTCACTAAAGGGAAC
AAAAGCTGGAGCTGCAAGCTTAATGTAGTCTTATGCAATACTCTTGTAGTCTTGCAACATGGTAACGATG
AGTTAGCAACATGCCTTACAAGGAGAGAAAAAGCACCGTGCATGCCGATTGGTGGAAGTAAGGTGGTACG
ATCGTGCCTTATTAGGAAGGCAACAGACGGGTCTGACATGGATTGGACGAACCACTGAATTGCCGCATTG
CAGAGATATTGTATTTAAGTGCCTAGCTCGATACATAAACGGGTCTCTCTGGTTAGACCAGATCTGAGCC
TGGGAGCTCTCTGGCTAACTAGGGAACCCACTGCTTAAGCCTCAATAAAGCTTGCCTTGAGTGCTTCAAG
TAGTGTGTGCCCGTCTGTTGTGTGACTCTGGTAACTAGAGATCCCTCAGACCCTTTTAGTCAGTGTGGAA
AATCTCTAGCAGTGGCGCCCGAACAGGGACTTGAAAGCGAAAGGGAAACCAGAGGAGCTCTCTCGACGCA
GGACTCGGCTTGCTGAAGCGCGCACGGCAAGAGGCGAGGGGCGGCGACTGGTGAGTACGCCAAAAATTTT
GACTAGCGGAGGCTAGAAGGAGAGAGATGGGTGCGAGAGCGTCAGTATTAAGCGGGGGAGAATTAGATCG
CGATGGGAAAAAATTCGGTTAAGGCCAGGGGGAAAGAAAAAATATAAATTAAAACATATAGTATGGGCAA
GCAGGGAGCTAGAACGATTCGCAGTTAATCCTGGCCTGTTAGAAACATCAGAAGGCTGTAGACAAATACT
GGGACAGCTACAACCATCCCTTCAGACAGGATCAGAAGAACTTAGATCATTATATAATACAGTAGCAACC
CTCTATTGTGTGCATCAAAGGATAGAGATAAAAGACACCAAGGAAGCTTTAGACAAGATAGAGGAAGAGC
AAAACAAAAGTAAGACCACCGCACAGCAAGCGGCCGCTGATCTTCAGACCTGGAGGAGGAGATATGAGGG
ACAATTGGAGAAGTGAATTATATAAATATAAAGTAGTAAAAATTGAACCATTAGGAGTAGCACCCACCAA
GGCAAAGAGAAGAGTGGTGCAGAGAGAAAAAAGAGCAGTGGGAATAGGAGCTTTGTTCCTTGGGTTCTTG
GGAGCAGCAGGAAGCACTATGGGCGCAGCGTCAATGACGCTGACGGTACAGGCCAGACAATTATTGTCTG
GTATAGTGCAGCAGCAGAACAATTTGCTGAGGGCTATTGAGGCGCAACAGCATCTGTTGCAACTCACAGT
CTGGGGCATCAAGCAGCTCCAGGCAAGAATCCTGGCTGTGGAAAGATACCTAAAGGATCAACAGCTCCTG
GGGATTTGGGGTTGCTCTGGAAAACTCATTTGCACCACTGCTGTGCCTTGGAATGCTAGTTGGAGTAATA
AATCTCTGGAACAGATTTGGAATCACACGACCTGGATGGAGTGGGACAGAGAAATTAACAATTACACAAG
CTTAATACACTCCTTAATTGAAGAATCGCAAAACCAGCAAGAAAAGAATGAACAAGAATTATTGGAATTA
GATAAATGGGCAAGTTTGTGGAATTGGTTTAACATAACAAATTGGCTGTGGTATATAAAATTATTCATAA
TGATAGTAGGAGGCTTGGTAGGTTTAAGAATAGTTTTTGCTGTACTTTCTATAGTGAATAGAGTTAGGCA
GGGATATTCACCATTATCGTTTCAGACCCACCTCCCAACCCCGAGGGGACCCGACAGGCCCGAAGGAATA
GAAGAAGAAGGTGGAGAGAGAGACAGAGACAGATCCATTCGATTAGTGAACGGATCTCGACGGTATCGGT
TAACTTTTAAAAGAAAAGGGGGGATTGGGGGGTACAGTGCAGGGGAAAGAATAGTAGACATAATAGCAAC
AGACATACAAACTAAAGAATTACAAAAACAAATTACAAAAATTCAAAATTTTATCGATCACGAGACTAGC
CTCGAGAAGCTTGATATCGAATTCCACGGGGTTGGGGTTGCGCCTTTTCCAAGGCAGCCCTGGGTTTGCG
CAGGGACGCGGCTGCTCTGGGCGTGGTTCCGGGAAACGCAGCGGCGCCGACCCTGGGTCTCGCACATTCT
TCACGTCCGTTCGCAGCGTCACCCGGATCTTCGCCGCTACCCTTGTGGGCCCCCCGGCGACGCTTCCTGC
TCCGCCCCTAAGTCGGGAAGGTTCCTTGCGGTTCGCGGCGTGCCGGACGTGACAAACGGAAGCCGCACGT
CTCACTAGTACCCTCGCAGACGGACAGCGCCAGGGAGCAATGGCAGCGCGCCGACCGCGATGGGCTGTGG
CCAATAGCGGCTGCTCAGCAGGGCGCGCCGAGAGCAGCGGCCGGGAAGGGGCGGTGCGGGAGGCGGGGTG
TGGGGCGGTAGTGTGGGCCCTGTTCCTGCCCGCGCGGTGTTCCGCATTCTGCAAGCCTCCGGAGCGCACG
TCGGCAGTCGGCTCCCTCGTTGACCGAATCACCGACCTCTCTCCCCAGGGGGATCCACCGGTTCGTCGAC
TAGTCCAGTGTGGTGGAATTCTGCAGATATCAACAAGTTTGTACAAAAAAGCAGGCTTTAAAGGAACCAA
TTCAGTCGACTGGATCCATGGTGAGCGAGCTGATTAAGGAGAACATGCACATGAAGCTGTACATGGAGGG
CACCGTGAACAACCACCACTTCAAGTGCACATCCGAGGGCGAAGGCAAGCCCTACGAGGGCACCCAGACC
ATGAGAATCAAGGCGGTCGAGGGCGGCCCTCTCCCCTTCGCCTTCGACATCCTGGCTACCAGCTTCATGT
ACGGCAGCAAAACCTTCATCAACCACACCCAGGGCATCCCCGACTTCTTTAAGCAGTCCTTCCCCGAGGG
CTTCACATGGGAGAGAGTCACCACATACGAAGACGGGGGCGTGCTGACCGCTACCCAGGACACCAGCCTC
CAGGACGGCTGCCTCATCTACAACGTCAAGATCAGAGGGGTGAACTTCCCATCCAACGGCCCTGTGATGC
AGAAGAAAACACTCGGCTGGGAGGCCTCCACCGAGACCCTGTACCCCGCTGACGGCGGCCTGGAAGGCAG
AGCCGACATGGCCCTGAAGCTCGTGGGCGGGGGCCACCTGATCTGCAACTTGAAGACCACATACAGATCC
AAGAAACCCGCTAAGAACCTCAAGATGCCCGGCGTCTACTATGTGGACAGAAGACTGGAAAGAATCAAGG
AGGCCGACAAAGAGACCTACGTCGAGCAGCACGAGGTGGCTGTGGCCAGATACTGCGACCTCCCTAGCAA
ACTGGGGCACAGAGGCGGAGACTACAAAGATGATGACGACAAAGGCGACTACAAAGACGATGACGACAAG
GGCATCGATAGATCAACAAGTTTGTACAAAAAAGCAGGCTTTGCGTCTTCCGTGGGCAACGTGGCCGACA
GCACAGGGTTAGCTGAGTTGGCACATCGAGAATATCAGGCAGGAGATTTTGAGGCAGCTGAGAGACACTG
CATGCAGCTCTGGAGACAAGAGCCAGACAATACTGGTGTGCTTTTATTACTTTCATCTATACACTTCCAG
TGTCGAAGGCTGGACAGATCTGCTCACTTTAGCACTCTGGCAATTAAACAGAACCCCCTTCTGGCAGAAG
CTTATTCGAATTTGGGGAATGTGTACAAGGAAAGAGGGCAGTTGCAGGAGGCAATTGAGCATTATCGACA
TGCATTGCGTCTCAAACCTGATTTCATCGATGGTTATATTAACCTGGCAGCCGCCTTGGTAGCAGCGGGT
GACATGGAAGGGGCAGTACAAGCTTACGTCTCTGCTCTTCAGTACAATCCTGATTTGTACTGTGTTCGCA
GTGACCTGGGGAACCTGCTCAAAGCCCTGGGTCGCTTGGAAGAAGCCAAGGCATGTTATTTGAAAGCAAT
TGAGACGCAACCGAACTTTGCAGTAGCTTGGAGTAATCTTGGCTGTGTTTTCAATGCACAAGGGGAAATT
TGGCTTGCAATTCATCACTTTGAAAAGGCTGTCACCCTTGACCCAAACTTTCTGGATGCTTATATCAATT
TAGGAAATGTCTTGAAAGAGGCACGCATTTTTGACAGAGCTGTGGCAGCTTATCTTCGTGCCCTAAGTTT
GAGTCCAAATCACGCAGTGGTGCACGGCAACCTGGCTTGTGTATACTATGAGCAAGGCCTGATAGATCTG
GCAATAGACACCTACAGGCGGGCTATCGAACTACAACCACATTTCCCTGATGCTTACTGCAACCTAGCCA
ATGCTCTCAAAGAGAAGGGCAGTGTTGCTGAAGCAGAAGATTGTTATAATACAGCTCTCCGTCTGTGTCC
CACCCATGCAGACTCTCTGAATAACCTAGCCAATATCAAACGAGAACAGGGAAACATTGAAGAGGCAGTT
CGCTTGTATCGTAAAGCATTAGAAGTCTTCCCAGAGTTTGCTGCTGCCCATTCAAATTTAGCAAGTGTAC
TGCAGCAGCAGGGAAAACTGCAGGAAGCTCTGATGCATTATAAGGAGGCTATTCGAATCAGTCCTACCTT
TGCTGATGCCTACTCTAATATGGGAAACACTCTAAAGGAGATGCAGGATGTTCAGGGAGCCTTGCAGTGT
TATACGCGTGCCATCCAAATTAATCCTGCATTTGCAGATGCACATAGCAATCTGGCTTCCATTCATAAGG
ATTCAGGGAATATTCCAGAAGCCATAGCTTCTTACCGCACGGCTCTGAAACTTAAGCCTGATTTTCCTGA
TGCTTATTGTAACTTGGCTCATTGCCTGCAGATTGTCTGTGATTGGACAGACTATGATGAGCGAATGAAG
AAGTTGGTCAGTATTGTGGCTGACCAGTTAGAGAAGAATAGGTTGCCTTCTGTGCATCCTCATCATAGTA
TGCTATATCCTCTTTCTCATGGCTTCAGGAAGGCTATTGCTGAGAGGCACGGCAACCTGTGCTTAGATAA
GATTAATGTTCTTCATAAACCACCATATGAACATCCAAAAGACTTGAAGCTCAGTGATGGTCGGCTGCGT
GTAGGATATGTGAGTTCCGACTTTGGGAATCATCCTACTTCTCACCTTATGCAGTCTATTCCAGGCATGC
ACAATCCTGATAAATTTGAGGTGTTCTGTTATGCCCTGAGCCCAGACGATGGCACAAACTTCCGAGTGAA
GGTGATGGCAGAAGCCAATCATTTCATTGATCTTTCTCAGATTCCATGCAATGGAAAAGCAGCTGATCGC
ATCCATCAGGATGGAATTCATATCCTTGTAAATATGAATGGCTATACTAAGGGCGCTCGAAATGAGCTTT
TTGCTCTCAGGCCAGCTCCTATTCAGGCAATGTGGCTGGGATACCCTGGGACGAGTGGTGCGCTTTTCAT
GGATTATATTATCACTGATCAGGAAACTTCGCCAGCTGAAGTTGCTGAGCAGTATTCCGAGAAATTGGCT
TATATGCCCCACACTTTTTTTATTGGTGATCATGCTAATATGTTCCCTCACCTGAAGAAAAAAGCAGTCA
TCGATTTTAAGTCCAATGGGCACATTTATGACAATCGGATAGTTCTGAATGGCATCGACCTCAAAGCATT
TCTTGATAGTCTACCAGATGTGAAAATTGTCAAGATGAAGTGTCCTGATGGAGGAGACAATGCAGATAGC
AGTAACACAGCTCTTAATATGCCTGTTATTCCTATGAATACTATTGCAGAAGCAGTTATTGAAATGATTA
ACCGAGGACAGATTCAAATAACAATTAATGGATTCAGTATTAGCAATGGACTGGCAACTACTCAGATCAA
CAATAAGGCTGCAACTGGAGAGGAGGTTCCCCGTACCATTATTGTAACCACCCGTTCTCAGTACGGGTTA
CCAGAAGATGCCATCGTATACTGTAACTTTAATCAGTTGTATAAAATTGACCCTTCTACTTTGCAGATGT
GGGCAAACATTCTGAAGCGTGTTCCCAATAGTGTACTCTGGCTGTTGCGTTTTCCAGCAGTAGGAGAACC
TAATATTCAACAGTATGCACAAAACATGGGCCTGCCCCAGAACCGTATCATTTTTTCACCTGTTGCTCCT
AAAGAGGAACACGTCAGGAGAGGCCAGCTGGCTGATGTCTGCTTGGACACTCCACTCTGTAATGGGCACA
CCACAGGGATGGATGTCCTCTGGGCAGGGACCCCCATGGTGACTATGCCAGGAGAGACTCTTGCTTCTCG
AGTTGCAGCATCCCAGCTCACTTGCTTAGGTTGTCTTGAGCTTATTGCTAAAAACAGACAAGAATATGAA
GACATAGCTGTGAAGCTGGGAACTGATCTAGAATACCTGAAGAAAGTTCGTGGCAAAGTCTGGAAGCAAA
GAATATCTAGCCCTCTGTTCAACACCAAACAATACACAATGGAACTAGAGCGGCTCTATCTACAGATGTG
GGAGCATTATGCAGCTGGCAACAAACCTGACCACATGATTAAGCCTGTTGAAGTCACTGAGTCAGCATAA
CTCGAGATATCTAGACCCAGCTTTCTTGTACAAAGTGGTTGATATCCAGCACAGTGGCGGCCGCTCGACA
ATCAACCTCTGGATTACAAAATTTGTGAAAGATTGACTGGTATTCTTAACTATGTTGCTCCTTTTACGCT
ATGTGGATACGCTGCTTTAATGCCTTTGTATCATGCTATTGCTTCCCGTATGGCTTTCATTTTCTCCTCC
TTGTATAAATCCTGGTTGCTGTCTCTTTATGAGGAGTTGTGGCCCGTTGTCAGGCAACGTGGCGTGGTGT
GCACTGTGTTTGCTGACGCAACCCCCACTGGTTGGGGCATTGCCACCACCTGTCAGCTCCTTTCCGGGAC
TTTCGCTTTCCCCCTCCCTATTGCCACGGCGGAACTCATCGCCGCCTGCCTTGCCCGCTGCTGGACAGGG
GCTCGGCTGTTGGGCACTGACAATTCCGTGGTGTTGTCGGGGAAGCTGACGTCCTTTCCATGGCTGCTCG
CCTGTGTTGCCACCTGGATTCTGCGCGGGACGTCCTTCTGCTACGTCCCTTCGGCCCTCAATCCAGCGGA
CCTTCCTTCCCGCGGCCTGCTGCCGGCTCTGCGGCCTCTTCCGCGTCTTCGCCTTCGCCCTCAGACGAGT
CGGATCTCCCTTTGGGCCGCCTCCCCGCCTGGAATTCTACCGGGTAGGGGAGGCGCTTTTCCCAAGGCAG
TCTGGAGCATGCGCTTTAGCAGCCCCGCTGGGCACTTGGCGCTACACAAGTGGCCTCTGGCCTCGCACAC
ATTCCACATCCACCGGTAGGCGCCAACCGGCTCCGTTCTTTGGTGGCCCCTTCGCGCCACCTTCTACTCC
TCCCCTAGTCAGGAAGTTCCCCCCCGCCCCGCAGCTCGCGTCGTGCAGGACGTGACAAATGGAAGTAGCA
CGTCTCACTAGTCTCGTGCAGATGGACAGCACCGCTGAGCAATGGAAGCGGGTAGGCCTTTGGGGCAGCG
GCCAATAGCAGCTTTGCTCCTTCGCTTTCTGGGCTCAGAGGCTGGGAAGGGGTGGGTCCGGGGGCGGGCT
CAGGGGCGGGCTCAGGGGCGGGGCGGGCGCCCGAAGGTCCTCCGGAGGCCCGGCATTCTGCACGCTTCAA
AAGCGCACGTCTGCCGCGCTGTTCTCCTCTTCCTCATCTCCGGGCCTTTCGACCTGCAGCCCAAGCTTAC
CATGACCGAGTACAAGCCCACGGTGCGCCTCGCCACCCGCGACGACGTCCCCAGGGCCGTACGCACCCTC
GCCGCCGCGTTCGCCGACTACCCCGCCACGCGCCACACCGTCGATCCGGACCGCCACATCGAGCGGGTCA
CCGAGCTGCAAGAACTCTTCCTCACGCGCGTCGGGCTCGACATCGGCAAGGTGTGGGTCGCGGACGACGG
CGCCGCGGTGGCGGTCTGGACCACGCCGGAGAGCGTCGAAGCGGGGGCGGTGTTCGCCGAGATCGGCCCG
CGCATGGCCGAGTTGAGCGGTTCCCGGCTGGCCGCGCAGCAACAGATGGAAGGCCTCCTGGCGCCGCACC
GGCCCAAGGAGCCCGCGTGGTTCCTGGCCACCGTCGGCGTCTCGCCCGACCACCAGGGCAAGGGTCTGGG
CAGCGCCGTCGTGCTCCCCGGAGTGGAGGCGGCCGAGCGCGCCGGGGTGCCCGCCTTCCTGGAGACCTCC
GCGCCCCGCAACCTCCCCTTCTACGAGCGGCTCGGCTTCACCGTCACCGCCGACGTCGAGGTGCCCGAAG
GACCGCGCACCTGGTGCATGACCCGCAAGCCCGGTGCCTGACGCCCGCCCCACGACCCGCAGCGCCCGAC
CGAAAGGAGCGCACGACCCCATGCATCTCGAGGGCCCGGTACCTTTAAGACCAATGACTTACAAGGCAGC
TGTAGATCTTAGCCACTTTTTAAAAGAAAAGGGGGGACTGGAAGGGCTAGCTCACTCCCAACGAAGACAA
GATCTGCTTTTTGCTTGTACTGGGTCTCTCTGGTTAGACCAGATCTGAGCCTGGGAGCTCTCTGGCTAAC
TAGGGAACCCACTGCTTAAGCCTCAATAAAGCTTGCCTTGAGTGCTTCAAGTAGTGTGTGCCCGTCTGTT
GTGTGACTCTGGTAACTAGAGATCCCTCAGACCCTTTTAGTCAGTGTGGAAAATCTCTAGCAGTAGTAGT
TCATGTCATCTTATTATTCAGTATTTATAACTTGCAAAGAAATGAATATCAGAGAGTGAGAGGAACTTGT
TTATTGCAGCTTATAATGGTTACAAATAAAGCAATAGCATCACAAATTTCACAAATAAAGCATTTTTTTC
ACTGCATTCTAGTTGTGGTTTGTCCAAACTCATCAATGTATCTTATCATGTCTGGCTCTAGCTATCCCGC
CCCTAACTCCGCCCATCCCGCCCCTAACTCCGCCCAGTTCCGCCCATTCTCCGCCCCATGGCTGACTAAT
TTTTTTTATTTATGCAGAGGCCGAGGCCGCCTCGGCCTCTGAGCTATTCCAGAAGTAGTGAGGAGGCTTT
TTTGGAGGCCTAGGGACGTACCCAATTCGCCCTATAGTGAGTCGTATTACGCGCGCTCACTGGCCGTCGT
TTTACAACGTCGTGACTGGGAAAACCCTGGCGTTACCCAACTTAATCGCCTTGCAGCACATCCCCCTTTC
GCCAGCTGGCGTAATAGCGAAGAGGCCCGCACCGATCGCCCTTCCCAACAGTTGCGCAGCCTGAATGGCG
AATGGG
[124 nt withheld, positions 11417-11540]
C
[91 nt withheld, positions 11542-11632]
A
[49 nt withheld, positions 11634-11682]
CCTTTGACGTTGGAGTCCACGTTCTTT
[37 nt withheld, positions 11710-11746]
ACCCTATCTCGGTCTATTCTTTTGATTTATAAGGGATTTTGCCGATTTCGGCCTATTGGTTAAAAAATGA
GCTGATTTAACAAAAATTTAACGCGAATTTTAACAAAATATTAACGCTTACAATTTAGGTGGCACTTTTC
GGGGAAATGTG
